Addgene plasmid #158250: pLKO_HA.V5.FLAG_NGFR
Purpose: Protein Barcode (Pro-Code) for vector/cell tracking. Contains U6 trRNA cassette for sgRNA cloning. Enables phenotypic CRISPR screens at a single cell resolution (using cytometry).
Depositing lab: Brian Brown. Depositing organization: Icahn School of Medicine at Mount Sinai. Publication: Protein Barcodes Enable High-Dimensional Single-Cell CRISPR Screens. Wroblewska A, Dhainaut M, Ben-Zvi B, Rose SA, Park ES, Amir ED, Bektesevic A, Baccarini A, Merad M, Rahman AH, Brown BD. Cell. 2018 Nov 1;175(4):1141-1155.e16. doi: 10.1016/j.cell.2018.09.022. Epub 2018 Oct 18. PubMed 30343902.
Backbone
  Vector backbone: pLKO
  Backbone size w/o insert (bp): 9000
  Vector type: Lentiviral, CRISPR
Growth in bacteria
  Bacterial resistance: Ampicillin, 100 μg/mL
  Growth temperature: 37°C
  Growth strain: NEB Stable
  Copy number: High Copy
Gene/Insert
  Gene/Insert name: Pro-Code Tagged human dNGFR
  Species: H. sapiens (human)
  Insert size (bp): 1000
  Mutation: Truncation of the signaling domain
  Entrez Gene: NGFR (a.k.a. CD271, Gp80-LNGFR, TNFRSF16, p75(NTR), p75NTR)
  Promoter: EF1a
  Tag / fusion protein: HA.V5.FLAG (N terminal on insert)
  Cloning method: Restriction Enzyme; 5′ cloning site Unknown (unknown if destroyed)
  Sequencing primers: 5′ cctttttgagtttggatcttggttcat
Terms and licenses: Academic/Nonprofit Terms; Industry Terms: Not Available to Industry
How to cite: pLKO_HA.V5.FLAG_NGFR was a gift from Brian Brown (Addgene plasmid # 158250 ; http://n2t.net/addgene:158250 ; RRID:Addgene_158250)
