[The description below was written by a language model from this plasmid's Addgene catalogue record and pLannotate feature annotations shown in this document.]
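Description:
pLKO_HA.V5.FLAG_NGFR is a lentiviral CRISPR vector on the pLKO backbone that pairs a guide RNA expression cassette with a protein barcode ("Pro-Code") reporter. It is propagated in E. coli through a high-copy ColE1/pUC-type origin with ampicillin selection (AmpR), and it also carries an f1 origin and an SV40 origin as backbone elements. The viral portion is a third-generation-style HIV-1 transfer cassette. An RSV promoter is fused to a truncated 5' LTR, followed by the Ψ packaging signal with a gag fragment, the RRE for Rev-dependent export of the genomic RNA, and a cPPT/CTS. A WPRE to boost transcript expression sits upstream of a truncated downstream LTR, which is followed by an SV40 polyadenylation signal. No drug-selection marker for mammalian cells is annotated.

Two expression units sit between the LTRs. A human U6 Pol III promoter is placed just upstream of the S. pyogenes Cas9 guide RNA scaffold, leaving a position for cloning an sgRNA spacer; Cas9 itself is not encoded. Downstream, the EF-1α promoter with its intron drives human NGFR truncated to remove the signaling domain (dNGFR). According to the catalogue entry, dNGFR carries an N-terminal combination of HA, V5 and FLAG epitopes. The epitopes are not separately annotated in either feature table, and both tables call the whole coding region NGFR.

This epitope combination acts as a barcode detectable with antibodies, so each sgRNA can be linked to a distinct Pro-Code. Transduced cells can then be tracked by cytometry, which enables pooled phenotypic CRISPR screens at single-cell resolution. The depositor and sequencing-derived records are essentially identical, differing by one nucleotide in length.
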