Features (pLannotate 1.2.2; 31 found; start..end, strand, type, name):
     50..290     +  promoter       U6 promoter: RNA polymerase III promoter for human U6 snRNA
    317..392     +  misc_RNA       gRNA scaffold: guide RNA scaffold for the Streptococcus pyogenes CRISPR/Cas9 system
    440..557     +  misc_feature   cPPT/CTS: central polypurine tract and central termination sequence of HIV-1
    624..690     +  CDS            small t antigen (fragment): SV40 (simian virus 40) small t antigen
    716..927     +  promoter       EF-1α core promoter: core promoter for human elongation factor EF-1α
    928..1036    +  intron         EF-1α intron A (fragment): intron upstream of the start codon of human EF-1α
   1662..1865    +  intron         EF-1α intron A: truncated intron upstream of the start codon of human EF-1α
   1891..1916    +  misc_feature   MCS (fragment): multiple cloning site
   1929..2885    +  CDS            NGFR (fragment): TNR16_HUMAN - Also known as TNFRSF16. Experimental evidence at protein level: Swiss-Prot protein existence level 1. Low affinity receptor which can bind to NGF, BDNF, NTF3, and NTF4. Forms a heterodimeric receptor with SORCS2 that binds the precursor forms of NGF, BDNF and NTF3 with high affinity, and has much lower affinity for mature NGF and BDNF (PubMed:24908487). Plays an important role in differentiation and survival of specific neuronal populations during development (By similarity). Can mediate cell survival as well as cell death of neural cells. Plays a role in the inactivation of RHOA
   2916..3504    +  misc_feature   WPRE: woodchuck hepatitis virus posttranscriptional regulatory element
   3509..3646    +  CDS            nef (fragment): NEF_HV1LA - Experimental evidence at protein level: Swiss-Prot protein existence level 1. Extracellular Nef protein targets CD4(+) T-lymphocytes for apoptosis by interacting with CXCR4 surface receptors. From Human immunodeficiency virus type 1 group M subtype B (isolate Lai) (HIV-1).
   3632..3812    +  LTR            5' LTR (truncated): truncated 5' long terminal repeat (LTR) from HIV-1
   3884..4005    +  polyA_signal   SV40 poly(A) signal: SV40 polyadenylation signal
   4045..4180    +  rep_origin     SV40 ori: SV40 origin of replication
   4201..4219    -  promoter       T7 promoter: promoter for bacteriophage T7 RNA polymerase
   4227..4382    +  CDS            lacZα (fragment): LacZα fragment of β-galactosidase; lacZ fragment
   4387..4815    +  rep_origin     f1 ori (sequence partly withheld): f1 bacteriophage origin of replication; arrow indicates direction of (+) strand synthesis
   4868..4972    +  promoter       AmpR promoter: bla
   4973..5833    +  CDS            AmpR: β-lactamase; bla; confers resistance to ampicillin, carbenicillin, and related antibiotics
   6004..6592    +  rep_origin     ori: high-copy-number ColE1/pMB1/pBR322/pUC origin of replication
   6775..6867    +  CDS            lacI (fragment): lac repressor; lacI; The lac repressor binds to the lac operator to inhibit transcription in E. coli. This inhibition can be relieved by adding lactose or isopropyl-β-D-thiogalactopyranoside (IPTG).
   6880..6901    +  protein_bind   CAP binding site: CAP binding activates transcription in the presence of cAMP. E. coli catabolite activator protein
   6916..6946    +  promoter       lac promoter: promoter for the E. coli lac operon
   6954..6970    +  protein_bind   lac operator: The lac repressor binds to the lac operator to inhibit transcription in E. coli. This inhibition can be relieved by adding lactose or isopropyl-β-D-thiogalactopyranoside (IPTG). lac repressor encoded by lacI
   7015..7033    +  promoter       T3 promoter: promoter for bacteriophage T3 RNA polymerase
   7061..7287    +  promoter       RSV promoter: Rous sarcoma virus enhancer/promoter
   7288..7468    +  LTR            5' LTR (truncated): truncated 5' long terminal repeat (LTR) from HIV-1
   7515..7640    +  misc_feature   HIV-1 Ψ: packaging signal of human immunodeficiency virus type 1
   7624..7987    +  CDS            HIV-1 gag (fragment): gag protein from human immunodeficiency virus 1; gag
   8133..8366    +  misc_feature   RRE: The Rev response element (RRE) of HIV-1 allows for Rev-dependent mRNA export from the nucleus to the cytoplasm.
   8743..8843    +  CDS            Rev (fragment): human immunodeficiency virus 1 (HIV-1) Rev protein; rev; enhances nuclear export of unspliced and incompletely spliced viral mRNAs
>Addgene plasmid #158250 | pLKO_HA.V5.FLAG_NGFR | depositor full sequence | sequence record 305368 | Full Sequence
TCGACGGTATCGATCACGAGACTAGTATCGAGCGGCCGCCCCCTTCACCGAGGGCCTATTTCCCATGATT
CCTTCATATTTGCATATACGATACAAGGCTGTTAGAGAGATAATTGGAATTAATTTGACTGTAAACACAA
AGATATTAGTACAAAATACGTGACGTAGAAAGTAATAATTTCTTGGGTAGTTTGCAGTTTTAAAATTATG
TTTTAAAATGGACTATCATATGCTTACCGTAACTTGAAAGTATTTCGATTTCTTGGCTTTATATATCTTG
TGGAAAGGACGAAACACCGGGTCTTCGAGAAGACCTGTTTTAGAGCTAGAAATAGCAAGTTAAAATAAGG
CTAGTCCGTTATCAACTTGAAAAAGTGGCACCGAGTCGGTGCTTTTTTTAATTCTCGACCTCGAGACAAA
TGGCAGTATTCATCCACAATTTTAAAAGAAAAGGGGGGATTGGGGGGTACAGTGCAGGGGAAAGAATAGT
AGACATAATAGCAACAGACATACAAACTAAAGAATTACAAAAACAAATTACAAAAATTCAAAATTTTCGG
GTTTATTACAGGGACAGCAGAGATCCACTTTGGCCGCGGCTCGAGGCGATAAGCTTTGCAAAGATGGATA
AAGTTTTAAACAGAGAGGAATCTTTGCAGCTAATGGACCTTCTAGGTCTTGAAAGGAGTGGGAATTGGCT
CCGGTGCCCGTCAGTGGGCAGAGCGCACATCGCCCACAGTCCCCGAGAAGTTGGGGGGAGGGGTCGGCAA
TTGAACCGGTGCCTAGAGAAGGTGGCGCGGGGTAAACTGGGAAAGTGATGTCGTGTACTGGCTCCGCCTT
TTTCCCGAGGGTGGGGGAGAACCGTATATAAGTGCAGTAGTCGCCGTGAACGTTCTTTTTCGCAACGGGT
TTGCCGCCAGAACACAGGTAAGTGCCGTGTGTGGTTCCCGCGGGCCTGGCCTCTTTACGGGTTATGGCCC
TTGCGTGCCTTGAATTACTTCCACTGGCTGCAGTACGTGATTCTTGATCCCGAGCTTCGGGTTGGAAGTG
GGTGGGAGAGTTCGAGGCCTTGCGCTTAAGGAGCCCCTTCGCCTCGTGCTTGAGTTGAGGCCTGGCCTGG
GCGCTGGGGCCGCCGCGTGCGAATCTGGTGGCACCTTCGCGCCTGTCTCGCTGCTTTCGATAAGTCTCTA
GCCATTTAAAATTTTTGATGACCTGCTGCGACGCTTTTTTTCTGGCAAGATAGTCTTGTAAATGCGGGCC
AAGATCTGCACACTGGTATTTCGGTTTTTGGGGCCGCGGGCGGCGACGGGGCCCGTGCGTCCCAGCGCAC
ATGTTCGGCGAGGCGGGGCCTGCGAGCGCGGCCACCGAGAATCGGACGGGGGTAGTCTCAAGCTGGCCGG
CCTGCTCTGGTGCCTGGCCTCGCGCCGCCGTGTATCGCCCCGCCCTGGGCGGCAAGGCTGGCCCGGTCGG
CACCAGTTGCGTGAGCGGAAAGATGGCCGCTTCCCGGCCCTGCTGCAGGGAGCTCAAAATGGAGGACGCG
GCGCTCGGGAGAGCGGGCGGGTGAGTCACCCACACAAAGGAAAAGGGCCTTTCCGTCCTCAGCCGTCGCT
TCATGTGACTCCACGGAGTACCGGGCGCCGTCCAGGCACCTCGATTAGTTCTCGAGCTTTTGGAGTACGT
CGTCTTTAGGTTGGGGGGAGGGGTTTTATGCGATGGAGTTTCCCCACACTGAGTGGGTGGAGACTGAAGT
TAGGCCAGCTTGGCACTTGATGTAATTCTCCTTGGAATTTGCCCTTTTTGAGTTTGGATCTTGGTTCATT
CTCAAGCCTCAGACAGTGGTTCAAAGTTTTTTTCTTCCATTTCAGGTGTCGTGAGGAATTCTGCAGTCGA
TCGACGGTACCGCGGGCCCGGGATCCACGGTCGCCACCATGGGGGCAGGTGCCACCGGCCGCGCCATGGA
CGGGCCGCGCCTGCTGCTGTTGCTGCTTCTGGGGGTGTCCCTTGGAGGTGCCAAGGAGGCATGCTACCCA
TACGATGTGCCAGATTACGCTGGAGGAGGCGGGGGAGGGGGCAAACCAATTCCAAACCCACTGCTGGGAC
TGGATTCCACAGGAGGAGGCGGGGGAGGGGACTACAAAGACGATGACGACAAGCCCACAGGCCTGTACAC
ACACAGCGGTGAGTGCTGCAAAGCCTGCAACCTGGGCGAGGGTGTGGCCCAGCCTTGTGGAGCCAACCAG
ACCGTGTGTGAGCCCTGCCTGGACAGCGTGACGTTCTCCGACGTGGTGAGCGCGACCGAGCCGTGCAAGC
CGTGCACCGAGTGCGTGGGGCTCCAGAGCATGTCGGCGCCGTGCGTGGAGGCCGACGACGCCGTGTGCCG
CTGCGCCTACGGCTACTACCAGGATGAGACGACTGGGCGCTGCGAGGCGTGCCGCGTGTGCGAGGCGGGC
TCGGGCCTCGTGTTCTCCTGCCAGGACAAGCAGAACACCGTGTGCGAGGAGTGCCCCGACGGCACGTATT
CCGACGAGGCCAACCACGTGGACCCGTGCCTGCCCTGCACCGTGTGCGAGGACACCGAGCGCCAGCTCCG
CGAGTGCACACGCTGGGCCGACGCCGAGTGCGAGGAGATCCCTGGCCGTTGGATTACACGGTCCACACCC
CCAGAGGGCTCGGACAGCACAGCCCCCAGCACCCAGGAGCCTGAGGCACCTCCAGAACAAGACCTCATAG
CCAGCACGGTGGCAGGTGTGGTGACCACAGTGATGGGCAGCTCCCAGCCCGTGGTGACCCGAGGCACCAC
CGACAACCTCATCCCTGTCTATTGCTCCATCCTGGCTGCTGTGGTTGTGGGCCTTGTGGCCTACATAGCC
TTCAAGAGGTGGAACAGGGGTATCCTCTAGAGCGGCCGCGTCGACAATCAACCTCTGGATTACAAAATTT
GTGAAAGATTGACTGGTATTCTTAACTATGTTGCTCCTTTTACGCTATGTGGATACGCTGCTTTAATGCC
TTTGTATCATGCTATTGCTTCCCGTATGGCTTTCATTTTCTCCTCCTTGTATAAATCCTGGTTGCTGTCT
CTTTATGAGGAGTTGTGGCCCGTTGTCAGGCAACGTGGCGTGGTGTGCACTGTGTTTGCTGACGCAACCC
CCACTGGTTGGGGCATTGCCACCACCTGTCAGCTCCTTTCCGGGACTTTCGCTTTCCCCCTCCCTATTGC
CACGGCGGAACTCATCGCCGCCTGCCTTGCCCGCTGCTGGACAGGGGCTCGGCTGTTGGGCACTGACAAT
TCCGTGGTGTTGTCGGGGAAGCTGACGTCCTTTCCATGGCTGCTCGCCTGTGTTGCCACCTGGATTCTGC
GCGGGACGTCCTTCTGCTACGTCCCTTCGGCCCTCAATCCAGCGGACCTTCCTTCCCGCGGCCTGCTGCC
GGCTCTGCGGCCTCTTCCGCATCTTCGCCTTCGCCCTCAGACGAGTCGGATCTCCCTTTGGGCCGCCTCC
CCGCCTGGGTACCTTTAAGACCAATGACTTACAAGGCAGCTGTAGATCTTAGCCACTTTTTAAAAGAAAA
GGGGGGACTGGAAGGGCTAATTCACTCCCAACGAAGATAAGATCTGCTTTTTGCTTGTACTGGGTCTCTC
TGGTTAGACCAGATCTGAGCCTGGGAGCTCTCTGGCTAACTAGGGAACCCACTGCTTAAGCCTCAATAAA
GCTTGCCTTGAGTGCTTCAAGTAGTGTGTGCCCGTCTGTTGTGTGACTCTGGTAACTAGAGATCCCTCAG
ACCCTTTTAGTCAGTGTGGAAAATCTCTAGCAGTAGTAGTTCATGTCATCTTATTATTCAGTATTTATAA
CTTGCAAAGAAATGAATATCAGAGAGTGAGAGGAACTTGTTTATTGCAGCTTATAATGGTTACAAATAAA
GCAATAGCATCACAAATTTCACAAATAAAGCATTTTTTTCACTGCATTCTAGTTGTGGTTTGTCCAAACT
CATCAATGTATCTTATCATGTCTGGCTCTAGCTATCCCGCCCCTAACTCCGCCCATCCCGCCCCTAACTC
CGCCCAGTTCCGCCCATTCTCCGCCCCATGGCTGACTAATTTTTTTTATTTATGCAGAGGCCGAGGCCGC
CTCGGCCTCTGAGCTATTCCAGAAGTAGTGAGGAGGCTTTTTTGGAGGCCTAGGGACGTACCCAATTCGC
CCTATAGTGAGTCGTATTACGCGCGCTCACTGGCCGTCGTTTTACAACGTCGTGACTGGGAAAACCCTGG
CGTTACCCAACTTAATCGCCTTGCAGCACATCCCCCTTTCGCCAGCTGGCGTAATAGCGAAGAGGCCCGC
ACCGATCGCCCTTCCCAACAGTTGCGCAGCCTGAATGGCGAATGGG
[124 nt withheld, positions 4387-4510]
C
[91 nt withheld, positions 4512-4602]
A
[49 nt withheld, positions 4604-4652]
CCTTTGACGTTGGAGTCCACGTTCTTT
[37 nt withheld, positions 4680-4716]
ACCCTATCTCGGTCTATTCTTTTGATTTATAAGGGATTTTGCCGATTTCGGCCTATTGGTTAAAAAATGA
GCTGATTTAACAAAAATTTAACGCGAATTTTAACAAAATATTAACGCTTACAATTTAGGTGGCACTTTTC
GGGGAAATGTGCGCGGAACCCCTATTTGTTTATTTTTCTAAATACATTCAAATATGTATCCGCTCATGAG
ACAATAACCCTGATAAATGCTTCAATAATATTGAAAAAGGAAGAGTATGAGTATTCAACATTTCCGTGTC
GCCCTTATTCCCTTTTTTGCGGCATTTTGCCTTCCTGTTTTTGCTCACCCAGAAACGCTGGTGAAAGTAA
AAGATGCTGAAGATCAGTTGGGTGCACGAGTGGGTTACATCGAACTGGATCTCAACAGCGGTAAGATCCT
TGAGAGTTTTCGCCCCGAAGAACGTTTTCCAATGATGAGCACTTTTAAAGTTCTGCTATGTGGCGCGGTA
TTATCCCGTATTGACGCCGGGCAAGAGCAACTCGGTCGCCGCATACACTATTCTCAGAATGACTTGGTTG
AGTACTCACCAGTCACAGAAAAGCATCTTACGGATGGCATGACAGTAAGAGAATTATGCAGTGCTGCCAT
AACCATGAGTGATAACACTGCGGCCAACTTACTTCTGACAACGATCGGAGGACCGAAGGAGCTAACCGCT
TTTTTGCACAACATGGGGGATCATGTAACTCGCCTTGATCGTTGGGAACCGGAGCTGAATGAAGCCATAC
CAAACGACGAGCGTGACACCACGATGCCTGTAGCAATGGCAACAACGTTGCGCAAACTATTAACTGGCGA
ACTACTTACTCTAGCTTCCCGGCAACAATTAATAGACTGGATGGAGGCGGATAAAGTTGCAGGACCACTT
CTGCGCTCGGCCCTTCCGGCTGGCTGGTTTATTGCTGATAAATCTGGAGCCGGTGAGCGTGGGTCTCGCG
GTATCATTGCAGCACTGGGGCCAGATGGTAAGCCCTCCCGTATCGTAGTTATCTACACGACGGGGAGTCA
GGCAACTATGGATGAACGAAATAGACAGATCGCTGAGATAGGTGCCTCACTGATTAAGCATTGGTAACTG
TCAGACCAAGTTTACTCATATATACTTTAGATTGATTTAAAACTTCATTTTTAATTTAAAAGGATCTAGG
TGAAGATCCTTTTTGATAATCTCATGACCAAAATCCCTTAACGTGAGTTTTCGTTCCACTGAGCGTCAGA
CCCCGTAGAAAAGATCAAAGGATCTTCTTGAGATCCTTTTTTTCTGCGCGTAATCTGCTGCTTGCAAACA
AAAAAACCACCGCTACCAGCGGTGGTTTGTTTGCCGGATCAAGAGCTACCAACTCTTTTTCCGAAGGTAA
CTGGCTTCAGCAGAGCGCAGATACCAAATACTGTTCTTCTAGTGTAGCCGTAGTTAGGCCACCACTTCAA
GAACTCTGTAGCACCGCCTACATACCTCGCTCTGCTAATCCTGTTACCAGTGGCTGCTGCCAGTGGCGAT
AAGTCGTGTCTTACCGGGTTGGACTCAAGACGATAGTTACCGGATAAGGCGCAGCGGTCGGGCTGAACGG
GGGGTTCGTGCACACAGCCCAGCTTGGAGCGAACGACCTACACCGAACTGAGATACCTACAGCGTGAGCT
ATGAGAAAGCGCCACGCTTCCCGAAGGGAGAAAGGCGGACAGGTATCCGGTAAGCGGCAGGGTCGGAACA
GGAGAGCGCACGAGGGAGCTTCCAGGGGGAAACGCCTGGTATCTTTATAGTCCTGTCGGGTTTCGCCACC
TCTGACTTGAGCGTCGATTTTTGTGATGCTCGTCAGGGGGGCGGAGCCTATGGAAAAACGCCAGCAACGC
GGCCTTTTTACGGTTCCTGGCCTTTTGCTGGCCTTTTGCTCACATGTTCTTTCCTGCGTTATCCCCTGAT
TCTGTGGATAACCGTATTACCGCCTTTGAGTGAGCTGATACCGCTCGCCGCAGCCGAACGACCGAGCGCA
GCGAGTCAGTGAGCGAGGAAGCGGAAGAGCGCCCAATACGCAAACCGCCTCTCCCCGCGCGTTGGCCGAT
TCATTAATGCAGCTGGCACGACAGGTTTCCCGACTGGAAAGCGGGCAGTGAGCGCAACGCAATTAATGTG
AGTTAGCTCACTCATTAGGCACCCCAGGCTTTACACTTTATGCTTCCGGCTCGTATGTTGTGTGGAATTG
TGAGCGGATAACAATTTCACACAGGAAACAGCTATGACCATGATTACGCCAAGCGCGCAATTAACCCTCA
CTAAAGGGAACAAAAGCTGGAGCTGCAAGCTTAATGTAGTCTTATGCAATACTCTTGTAGTCTTGCAACA
TGGTAACGATGAGTTAGCAACATGCCTTACAAGGAGAGAAAAAGCACCGTGCATGGCGATTGGTGGAAGT
AAGGTGGTACGATCGTGCCTTATTAGGAAGGCAACAGACGGGTCTGACATGGATTGGACGAACCACTGAA
TTGCCGCATTGCAGAGATATTGTATTTAAGTGCCTAGCTCGATACATAAACGGGTCTCTCTGGTTAGACC
AGATCTGAGCCTGGGAGCTCTCTGGCTAACTAGGGAACCCACTGCTTAAGCCTCAATAAAGCTTGCCTTG
AGTGCTTCAAGTAGTGTGTGCCCGTCTGTTGTGTGACTCTGGTAACTAGAGATCCCTCAGACCCTTTTAG
TCAGTGTGGAAAATCTCTAGCAGTGGCGCCCGAACAGGGACTTGAAAGCGAAAGGGAAACCAGAGGAGCT
CTCTCGACGCAGGACTCGGCTTGCTGAAGCGCGCACGGCAAGAGGCGAGGGGCGGCGACTGGTGAGTACG
CCAAAAATTTTGACTAGCGGAGGCTAGAAGGAGAGAGATGGGTGCGAGAGCGTCAGTATTAAGCGGGGGA
GAATTAGATCGCGATGGGAAAAAATTCGGTTAAGGCCAGGGGGAAAGAAAAAATATAAATTAAAACATAT
AGTATGGGCAAGCAGGGAGCTAGAACGATTCGCAGTTAATCCTGGCCTGTTAGAAACATCAGAAGGCTGT
AGACAAATACTGGGACAGCTACAACCATCCCTTCAGACAGGATCAGAAGAACTTAGATCATTATATAATA
CAGTAGCAACCCTCTATTGTGTGCATCAAAGGATAGAGATAAAAGACACCAAGGAAGCTTTAGACAAGAT
AGAGGAAGAGCAAAACAAAAGTAAGACCACCGCACAGCAAGCGGCCGCTGATCTTCAGACCTGGAGGAGG
AGATATGAGGGACAATTGGAGAAGTGAATTATATAAATATAAAGTAGTAAAAATTGAACCATTAGGAGTA
GCACCCACCAAGGCAAAGAGAAGAGTGGTGCAGAGAGAAAAAAGAGCAGTGGGAATAGGAGCTTTGTTCC
TTGGGTTCTTGGGAGCAGCAGGAAGCACTATGGGCGCAGCGTCAATGACGCTGACGGTACAGGCCAGACA
ATTATTGTCTGGTATAGTGCAGCAGCAGAACAATTTGCTGAGGGCTATTGAGGCGCAACAGCATCTGTTG
CAACTCACAGTCTGGGGCATCAAGCAGCTCCAGGCAAGAATCCTGGCTGTGGAAAGATACCTAAAGGATC
AACAGCTCCTGGGGATTTGGGGTTGCTCTGGAAAACTCATTTGCACCACTGCTGTGCCTTGGAATGCTAG
TTGGAGTAATAAATCTCTGGAACAGATTTGGAATCACACGACCTGGATGGAGTGGGACAGAGAAATTAAC
AATTACACAAGCTTAATACACTCCTTAATTGAAGAATCGCAAAACCAGCAAGAAAAGAATGAACAAGAAT
TATTGGAATTAGATAAATGGGCAAGTTTGTGGAATTGGTTTAACATAACAAATTGGCTGTGGTATATAAA
ATTATTCATAATGATAGTAGGAGGCTTGGTAGGTTTAAGAATAGTTTTTGCTGTACTTTCTATAGTGAAT
AGAGTTAGGCAGGGATATTCACCATTATCGTTTCAGACCCACCTCCCAACCCCGAGGGGACCCGACAGGC
CCGAAGGAATAGAAGAAGAAGGTGGAGAGAGAGACAGAGACAGATCCATTCGATTAGTGAACGGATC
