Features (pLannotate 1.2.2; 29 found; start..end, strand, type, name):
     50..290     +  promoter       U6 promoter: RNA polymerase III promoter for human U6 snRNA
    317..392     +  misc_RNA       gRNA scaffold: guide RNA scaffold for the Streptococcus pyogenes CRISPR/Cas9 system
    440..557     +  misc_feature   cPPT/CTS: central polypurine tract and central termination sequence of HIV-1
    624..690     +  CDS            small t antigen (fragment): SV40 (simian virus 40) small t antigen
    697..1875    +  promoter       EF-1α promoter: strong constitutive promoter for human elongation factor EF-1α
   1892..1917    +  misc_feature   MCS (fragment): multiple cloning site
   1930..2886    +  CDS            NGFR (fragment): TNR16_HUMAN - Also known as TNFRSF16. Experimental evidence at protein level: Swiss-Prot protein existence level 1. Low affinity receptor which can bind to NGF, BDNF, NTF3, and NTF4. Forms a heterodimeric receptor with SORCS2 that binds the precursor forms of NGF, BDNF and NTF3 with high affinity, and has much lower affinity for mature NGF and BDNF (PubMed:24908487). Plays an important role in differentiation and survival of specific neuronal populations during development (By similarity). Can mediate cell survival as well as cell death of neural cells. Plays a role in the inactivation of RHOA
   2917..3505    +  misc_feature   WPRE: woodchuck hepatitis virus posttranscriptional regulatory element
   3510..3647    +  CDS            nef (fragment): NEF_HV1LA - Experimental evidence at protein level: Swiss-Prot protein existence level 1. Extracellular Nef protein targets CD4(+) T-lymphocytes for apoptosis by interacting with CXCR4 surface receptors. From Human immunodeficiency virus type 1 group M subtype B (isolate Lai) (HIV-1).
   3633..3813    +  LTR            5' LTR (truncated): truncated 5' long terminal repeat (LTR) from HIV-1
   3885..4006    +  polyA_signal   SV40 poly(A) signal: SV40 polyadenylation signal
   4046..4181    +  rep_origin     SV40 ori: SV40 origin of replication
   4202..4220    -  promoter       T7 promoter: promoter for bacteriophage T7 RNA polymerase
   4228..4383    +  CDS            lacZα (fragment): LacZα fragment of β-galactosidase; lacZ fragment
   4388..4816    +  rep_origin     f1 ori (sequence partly withheld): f1 bacteriophage origin of replication; arrow indicates direction of (+) strand synthesis
   4869..4973    +  promoter       AmpR promoter: bla
   4974..5834    +  CDS            AmpR: β-lactamase; bla; confers resistance to ampicillin, carbenicillin, and related antibiotics
   6005..6593    +  rep_origin     ori: high-copy-number ColE1/pMB1/pBR322/pUC origin of replication
   6776..6868    +  CDS            lacI (fragment): lac repressor; lacI; The lac repressor binds to the lac operator to inhibit transcription in E. coli. This inhibition can be relieved by adding lactose or isopropyl-β-D-thiogalactopyranoside (IPTG).
   6881..6902    +  protein_bind   CAP binding site: CAP binding activates transcription in the presence of cAMP. E. coli catabolite activator protein
   6917..6947    +  promoter       lac promoter: promoter for the E. coli lac operon
   6955..6971    +  protein_bind   lac operator: The lac repressor binds to the lac operator to inhibit transcription in E. coli. This inhibition can be relieved by adding lactose or isopropyl-β-D-thiogalactopyranoside (IPTG). lac repressor encoded by lacI
   7016..7034    +  promoter       T3 promoter: promoter for bacteriophage T3 RNA polymerase
   7062..7288    +  promoter       RSV promoter: Rous sarcoma virus enhancer/promoter
   7289..7469    +  LTR            5' LTR (truncated): truncated 5' long terminal repeat (LTR) from HIV-1
   7516..7641    +  misc_feature   HIV-1 Ψ: packaging signal of human immunodeficiency virus type 1
   7625..7988    +  CDS            HIV-1 gag (fragment): gag protein from human immunodeficiency virus 1; gag
   8134..8367    +  misc_feature   RRE: The Rev response element (RRE) of HIV-1 allows for Rev-dependent mRNA export from the nucleus to the cytoplasm.
   8744..8844    +  CDS            Rev (fragment): human immunodeficiency virus 1 (HIV-1) Rev protein; rev; enhances nuclear export of unspliced and incompletely spliced viral mRNAs
>Addgene plasmid #158250 | pLKO_HA.V5.FLAG_NGFR | addgene full sequence | sequence record 327836 | Addgene NGS Result
TCGACGGTATCGATCACGAGACTAGTATCGAGCGGCCGCCCCCTTCACCGAGGGCCTATTTCCCATGATT
CCTTCATATTTGCATATACGATACAAGGCTGTTAGAGAGATAATTGGAATTAATTTGACTGTAAACACAA
AGATATTAGTACAAAATACGTGACGTAGAAAGTAATAATTTCTTGGGTAGTTTGCAGTTTTAAAATTATG
TTTTAAAATGGACTATCATATGCTTACCGTAACTTGAAAGTATTTCGATTTCTTGGCTTTATATATCTTG
TGGAAAGGACGAAACACCGGGTCTTCGAGAAGACCTGTTTTAGAGCTAGAAATAGCAAGTTAAAATAAGG
CTAGTCCGTTATCAACTTGAAAAAGTGGCACCGAGTCGGTGCTTTTTTTAATTCTCGACCTCGAGACAAA
TGGCAGTATTCATCCACAATTTTAAAAGAAAAGGGGGGATTGGGGGGTACAGTGCAGGGGAAAGAATAGT
AGACATAATAGCAACAGACATACAAACTAAAGAATTACAAAAACAAATTACAAAAATTCAAAATTTTCGG
GTTTATTACAGGGACAGCAGAGATCCACTTTGGCCGCGGCTCGAGGCGATAAGCTTTGCAAAGATGGATA
AAGTTTTAAACAGAGAGGAATCTTTGCAGCTAATGGACCTTCTAGGTCTTGAAAGGAGTGGGAATTGGCT
CCGGTGCCCGTCAGTGGGCAGAGCGCACATCGCCCACAGTCCCCGAGAAGTTGGGGGGAGGGGTCGGCAA
TTGAACCGGTGCCTAGAGAAGGTGGCGCGGGGTAAACTGGGAAAGTGATGTCGTGTACTGGCTCCGCCTT
TTTCCCGAGGGTGGGGGAGAACCGTATATAAGTGCAGTAGTCGCCGTGAACGTTCTTTTTCGCAACGGGT
TTGCCGCCAGAACACAGGTAAGTGCCGTGTGTGGTTCCCGCGGGCCTGGCCTCTTTACGGGTTATGGCCC
TTGCGTGCCTTGAATTACTTCCACCTGGCTGCAGTACGTGATTCTTGATCCCGAGCTTCGGGTTGGAAGT
GGGTGGGAGAGTTCGAGGCCTTGCGCTTAAGGAGCCCCTTCGCCTCGTGCTTGAGTTGAGGCCTGGCCTG
GGCGCTGGGGCCGCCGCGTGCGAATCTGGTGGCACCTTCGCGCCTGTCTCGCTGCTTTCGATAAGTCTCT
AGCCATTTAAAATTTTTGATGACCTGCTGCGACGCTTTTTTTCTGGCAAGATAGTCTTGTAAATGCGGGC
CAAGATCTGCACACTGGTATTTCGGTTTTTGGGGCCGCGGGCGGCGACGGGGCCCGTGCGTCCCAGCGCA
CATGTTCGGCGAGGCGGGGCCTGCGAGCGCGGCCACCGAGAATCGGACGGGGGTAGTCTCAAGCTGGCCG
GCCTGCTCTGGTGCCTGGCCTCGCGCCGCCGTGTATCGCCCCGCCCTGGGCGGCAAGGCTGGCCCGGTCG
GCACCAGTTGCGTGAGCGGAAAGATGGCCGCTTCCCGGCCCTGCTGCAGGGAGCTCAAAATGGAGGACGC
GGCGCTCGGGAGAGCGGGCGGGTGAGTCACCCACACAAAGGAAAAGGGCCTTTCCGTCCTCAGCCGTCGC
TTCATGTGACTCCACGGAGTACCGGGCGCCGTCCAGGCACCTCGATTAGTTCTCGAGCTTTTGGAGTACG
TCGTCTTTAGGTTGGGGGGAGGGGTTTTATGCGATGGAGTTTCCCCACACTGAGTGGGTGGAGACTGAAG
TTAGGCCAGCTTGGCACTTGATGTAATTCTCCTTGGAATTTGCCCTTTTTGAGTTTGGATCTTGGTTCAT
TCTCAAGCCTCAGACAGTGGTTCAAAGTTTTTTTCTTCCATTTCAGGTGTCGTGAGGAATTCTGCAGTCG
ATCGACGGTACCGCGGGCCCGGGATCCACGGTCGCCACCATGGGGGCAGGTGCCACCGGCCGCGCCATGG
ACGGGCCGCGCCTGCTGCTGTTGCTGCTTCTGGGGGTGTCCCTTGGAGGTGCCAAGGAGGCATGCTACCC
ATACGATGTGCCAGATTACGCTGGAGGAGGCGGGGGAGGGGGCAAACCAATTCCAAACCCACTGCTGGGA
CTGGATTCCACAGGAGGAGGCGGGGGAGGGGACTACAAAGACGATGACGACAAGCCCACAGGCCTGTACA
CACACAGCGGTGAGTGCTGCAAAGCCTGCAACCTGGGCGAGGGTGTGGCCCAGCCTTGTGGAGCCAACCA
GACCGTGTGTGAGCCCTGCCTGGACAGCGTGACGTTCTCCGACGTGGTGAGCGCGACCGAGCCGTGCAAG
CCGTGCACCGAGTGCGTGGGGCTCCAGAGCATGTCGGCGCCGTGCGTGGAGGCCGACGACGCCGTGTGCC
GCTGCGCCTACGGCTACTACCAGGATGAGACGACTGGGCGCTGCGAGGCGTGCCGCGTGTGCGAGGCGGG
CTCGGGCCTCGTGTTCTCCTGCCAGGACAAGCAGAACACCGTGTGCGAGGAGTGCCCCGACGGCACGTAT
TCCGACGAGGCCAACCACGTGGACCCGTGCCTGCCCTGCACCGTGTGCGAGGACACCGAGCGCCAGCTCC
GCGAGTGCACACGCTGGGCCGACGCCGAGTGCGAGGAGATCCCTGGCCGTTGGATTACACGGTCCACACC
CCCAGAGGGCTCGGACAGCACAGCCCCCAGCACCCAGGAGCCTGAGGCACCTCCAGAACAAGACCTCATA
GCCAGCACGGTGGCAGGTGTGGTGACCACAGTGATGGGCAGCTCCCAGCCCGTGGTGACCCGAGGCACCA
CCGACAACCTCATCCCTGTCTATTGCTCCATCCTGGCTGCTGTGGTTGTGGGCCTTGTGGCCTACATAGC
CTTCAAGAGGTGGAACAGGGGTATCCTCTAGAGCGGCCGCGTCGACAATCAACCTCTGGATTACAAAATT
TGTGAAAGATTGACTGGTATTCTTAACTATGTTGCTCCTTTTACGCTATGTGGATACGCTGCTTTAATGC
CTTTGTATCATGCTATTGCTTCCCGTATGGCTTTCATTTTCTCCTCCTTGTATAAATCCTGGTTGCTGTC
TCTTTATGAGGAGTTGTGGCCCGTTGTCAGGCAACGTGGCGTGGTGTGCACTGTGTTTGCTGACGCAACC
CCCACTGGTTGGGGCATTGCCACCACCTGTCAGCTCCTTTCCGGGACTTTCGCTTTCCCCCTCCCTATTG
CCACGGCGGAACTCATCGCCGCCTGCCTTGCCCGCTGCTGGACAGGGGCTCGGCTGTTGGGCACTGACAA
TTCCGTGGTGTTGTCGGGGAAGCTGACGTCCTTTCCATGGCTGCTCGCCTGTGTTGCCACCTGGATTCTG
CGCGGGACGTCCTTCTGCTACGTCCCTTCGGCCCTCAATCCAGCGGACCTTCCTTCCCGCGGCCTGCTGC
CGGCTCTGCGGCCTCTTCCGCATCTTCGCCTTCGCCCTCAGACGAGTCGGATCTCCCTTTGGGCCGCCTC
CCCGCCTGGGTACCTTTAAGACCAATGACTTACAAGGCAGCTGTAGATCTTAGCCACTTTTTAAAAGAAA
AGGGGGGACTGGAAGGGCTAATTCACTCCCAACGAAGATAAGATCTGCTTTTTGCTTGTACTGGGTCTCT
CTGGTTAGACCAGATCTGAGCCTGGGAGCTCTCTGGCTAACTAGGGAACCCACTGCTTAAGCCTCAATAA
AGCTTGCCTTGAGTGCTTCAAGTAGTGTGTGCCCGTCTGTTGTGTGACTCTGGTAACTAGAGATCCCTCA
GACCCTTTTAGTCAGTGTGGAAAATCTCTAGCAGTAGTAGTTCATGTCATCTTATTATTCAGTATTTATA
ACTTGCAAAGAAATGAATATCAGAGAGTGAGAGGAACTTGTTTATTGCAGCTTATAATGGTTACAAATAA
AGCAATAGCATCACAAATTTCACAAATAAAGCATTTTTTTCACTGCATTCTAGTTGTGGTTTGTCCAAAC
TCATCAATGTATCTTATCATGTCTGGCTCTAGCTATCCCGCCCCTAACTCCGCCCATCCCGCCCCTAACT
CCGCCCAGTTCCGCCCATTCTCCGCCCCATGGCTGACTAATTTTTTTTATTTATGCAGAGGCCGAGGCCG
CCTCGGCCTCTGAGCTATTCCAGAAGTAGTGAGGAGGCTTTTTTGGAGGCCTAGGGACGTACCCAATTCG
CCCTATAGTGAGTCGTATTACGCGCGCTCACTGGCCGTCGTTTTACAACGTCGTGACTGGGAAAACCCTG
GCGTTACCCAACTTAATCGCCTTGCAGCACATCCCCCTTTCGCCAGCTGGCGTAATAGCGAAGAGGCCCG
CACCGATCGCCCTTCCCAACAGTTGCGCAGCCTGAATGGCGAATGGG
[124 nt withheld, positions 4388-4511]
C
[91 nt withheld, positions 4513-4603]
A
[49 nt withheld, positions 4605-4653]
CCTTTGACGTTGGAGTCCACGTTCTTT
[37 nt withheld, positions 4681-4717]
ACCCTATCTCGGTCTATTCTTTTGATTTATAAGGGATTTTGCCGATTTCGGCCTATTGGTTAAAAAATGA
GCTGATTTAACAAAAATTTAACGCGAATTTTAACAAAATATTAACGCTTACAATTTAGGTGGCACTTTTC
GGGGAAATGTGCGCGGAACCCCTATTTGTTTATTTTTCTAAATACATTCAAATATGTATCCGCTCATGAG
ACAATAACCCTGATAAATGCTTCAATAATATTGAAAAAGGAAGAGTATGAGTATTCAACATTTCCGTGTC
GCCCTTATTCCCTTTTTTGCGGCATTTTGCCTTCCTGTTTTTGCTCACCCAGAAACGCTGGTGAAAGTAA
AAGATGCTGAAGATCAGTTGGGTGCACGAGTGGGTTACATCGAACTGGATCTCAACAGCGGTAAGATCCT
TGAGAGTTTTCGCCCCGAAGAACGTTTTCCAATGATGAGCACTTTTAAAGTTCTGCTATGTGGCGCGGTA
TTATCCCGTATTGACGCCGGGCAAGAGCAACTCGGTCGCCGCATACACTATTCTCAGAATGACTTGGTTG
AGTACTCACCAGTCACAGAAAAGCATCTTACGGATGGCATGACAGTAAGAGAATTATGCAGTGCTGCCAT
AACCATGAGTGATAACACTGCGGCCAACTTACTTCTGACAACGATCGGAGGACCGAAGGAGCTAACCGCT
TTTTTGCACAACATGGGGGATCATGTAACTCGCCTTGATCGTTGGGAACCGGAGCTGAATGAAGCCATAC
CAAACGACGAGCGTGACACCACGATGCCTGTAGCAATGGCAACAACGTTGCGCAAACTATTAACTGGCGA
ACTACTTACTCTAGCTTCCCGGCAACAATTAATAGACTGGATGGAGGCGGATAAAGTTGCAGGACCACTT
CTGCGCTCGGCCCTTCCGGCTGGCTGGTTTATTGCTGATAAATCTGGAGCCGGTGAGCGTGGGTCTCGCG
GTATCATTGCAGCACTGGGGCCAGATGGTAAGCCCTCCCGTATCGTAGTTATCTACACGACGGGGAGTCA
GGCAACTATGGATGAACGAAATAGACAGATCGCTGAGATAGGTGCCTCACTGATTAAGCATTGGTAACTG
TCAGACCAAGTTTACTCATATATACTTTAGATTGATTTAAAACTTCATTTTTAATTTAAAAGGATCTAGG
TGAAGATCCTTTTTGATAATCTCATGACCAAAATCCCTTAACGTGAGTTTTCGTTCCACTGAGCGTCAGA
CCCCGTAGAAAAGATCAAAGGATCTTCTTGAGATCCTTTTTTTCTGCGCGTAATCTGCTGCTTGCAAACA
AAAAAACCACCGCTACCAGCGGTGGTTTGTTTGCCGGATCAAGAGCTACCAACTCTTTTTCCGAAGGTAA
CTGGCTTCAGCAGAGCGCAGATACCAAATACTGTTCTTCTAGTGTAGCCGTAGTTAGGCCACCACTTCAA
GAACTCTGTAGCACCGCCTACATACCTCGCTCTGCTAATCCTGTTACCAGTGGCTGCTGCCAGTGGCGAT
AAGTCGTGTCTTACCGGGTTGGACTCAAGACGATAGTTACCGGATAAGGCGCAGCGGTCGGGCTGAACGG
GGGGTTCGTGCACACAGCCCAGCTTGGAGCGAACGACCTACACCGAACTGAGATACCTACAGCGTGAGCT
ATGAGAAAGCGCCACGCTTCCCGAAGGGAGAAAGGCGGACAGGTATCCGGTAAGCGGCAGGGTCGGAACA
GGAGAGCGCACGAGGGAGCTTCCAGGGGGAAACGCCTGGTATCTTTATAGTCCTGTCGGGTTTCGCCACC
TCTGACTTGAGCGTCGATTTTTGTGATGCTCGTCAGGGGGGCGGAGCCTATGGAAAAACGCCAGCAACGC
GGCCTTTTTACGGTTCCTGGCCTTTTGCTGGCCTTTTGCTCACATGTTCTTTCCTGCGTTATCCCCTGAT
TCTGTGGATAACCGTATTACCGCCTTTGAGTGAGCTGATACCGCTCGCCGCAGCCGAACGACCGAGCGCA
GCGAGTCAGTGAGCGAGGAAGCGGAAGAGCGCCCAATACGCAAACCGCCTCTCCCCGCGCGTTGGCCGAT
TCATTAATGCAGCTGGCACGACAGGTTTCCCGACTGGAAAGCGGGCAGTGAGCGCAACGCAATTAATGTG
AGTTAGCTCACTCATTAGGCACCCCAGGCTTTACACTTTATGCTTCCGGCTCGTATGTTGTGTGGAATTG
TGAGCGGATAACAATTTCACACAGGAAACAGCTATGACCATGATTACGCCAAGCGCGCAATTAACCCTCA
CTAAAGGGAACAAAAGCTGGAGCTGCAAGCTTAATGTAGTCTTATGCAATACTCTTGTAGTCTTGCAACA
TGGTAACGATGAGTTAGCAACATGCCTTACAAGGAGAGAAAAAGCACCGTGCATGGCGATTGGTGGAAGT
AAGGTGGTACGATCGTGCCTTATTAGGAAGGCAACAGACGGGTCTGACATGGATTGGACGAACCACTGAA
TTGCCGCATTGCAGAGATATTGTATTTAAGTGCCTAGCTCGATACATAAACGGGTCTCTCTGGTTAGACC
AGATCTGAGCCTGGGAGCTCTCTGGCTAACTAGGGAACCCACTGCTTAAGCCTCAATAAAGCTTGCCTTG
AGTGCTTCAAGTAGTGTGTGCCCGTCTGTTGTGTGACTCTGGTAACTAGAGATCCCTCAGACCCTTTTAG
TCAGTGTGGAAAATCTCTAGCAGTGGCGCCCGAACAGGGACTTGAAAGCGAAAGGGAAACCAGAGGAGCT
CTCTCGACGCAGGACTCGGCTTGCTGAAGCGCGCACGGCAAGAGGCGAGGGGCGGCGACTGGTGAGTACG
CCAAAAATTTTGACTAGCGGAGGCTAGAAGGAGAGAGATGGGTGCGAGAGCGTCAGTATTAAGCGGGGGA
GAATTAGATCGCGATGGGAAAAAATTCGGTTAAGGCCAGGGGGAAAGAAAAAATATAAATTAAAACATAT
AGTATGGGCAAGCAGGGAGCTAGAACGATTCGCAGTTAATCCTGGCCTGTTAGAAACATCAGAAGGCTGT
AGACAAATACTGGGACAGCTACAACCATCCCTTCAGACAGGATCAGAAGAACTTAGATCATTATATAATA
CAGTAGCAACCCTCTATTGTGTGCATCAAAGGATAGAGATAAAAGACACCAAGGAAGCTTTAGACAAGAT
AGAGGAAGAGCAAAACAAAAGTAAGACCACCGCACAGCAAGCGGCCGCTGATCTTCAGACCTGGAGGAGG
AGATATGAGGGACAATTGGAGAAGTGAATTATATAAATATAAAGTAGTAAAAATTGAACCATTAGGAGTA
GCACCCACCAAGGCAAAGAGAAGAGTGGTGCAGAGAGAAAAAAGAGCAGTGGGAATAGGAGCTTTGTTCC
TTGGGTTCTTGGGAGCAGCAGGAAGCACTATGGGCGCAGCGTCAATGACGCTGACGGTACAGGCCAGACA
ATTATTGTCTGGTATAGTGCAGCAGCAGAACAATTTGCTGAGGGCTATTGAGGCGCAACAGCATCTGTTG
CAACTCACAGTCTGGGGCATCAAGCAGCTCCAGGCAAGAATCCTGGCTGTGGAAAGATACCTAAAGGATC
AACAGCTCCTGGGGATTTGGGGTTGCTCTGGAAAACTCATTTGCACCACTGCTGTGCCTTGGAATGCTAG
TTGGAGTAATAAATCTCTGGAACAGATTTGGAATCACACGACCTGGATGGAGTGGGACAGAGAAATTAAC
AATTACACAAGCTTAATACACTCCTTAATTGAAGAATCGCAAAACCAGCAAGAAAAGAATGAACAAGAAT
TATTGGAATTAGATAAATGGGCAAGTTTGTGGAATTGGTTTAACATAACAAATTGGCTGTGGTATATAAA
ATTATTCATAATGATAGTAGGAGGCTTGGTAGGTTTAAGAATAGTTTTTGCTGTACTTTCTATAGTGAAT
AGAGTTAGGCAGGGATATTCACCATTATCGTTTCAGACCCACCTCCCAACCCCGAGGGGACCCGACAGGC
CCGAAGGAATAGAAGAAGAAGGTGGAGAGAGAGACAGAGACAGATCCATTCGATTAGTGAACGGATC
