>Addgene plasmid #158250 | pLKO_HA.V5.FLAG_NGFR | depositor partial sequence | sequence record 305369 | Tagged NGFR
ATGGGGGCAGGTGCCACCGGCCGCGCCATGGACGGGCCGCGCCTGCTGCTGTTGCTGCTTCTGGGGGTGT
CCCTTGGAGGTGCCAAGGAGGCATGCTACCCATACGATGTGCCAGATTACGCTGGAGGAGGCGGGGGAGG
GGGCAAACCAATTCCAAACCCACTGCTGGGACTGGATTCCACAGGAGGAGGCGGGGGAGGGGACTACAAA
GACGATGACGACAAGCCCACAGGCCTGTACACACACAGCGGTGAGTGCTGCAAAGCCTGCAACCTGGGCG
AGGGTGTGGCCCAGCCTTGTGGAGCCAACCAGACCGTGTGTGAGCCCTGCCTGGACAGCGTGACGTTCTC
CGACGTGGTGAGCGCGACCGAGCCGTGCAAGCCGTGCACCGAGTGCGTGGGGCTCCAGAGCATGTCGGCG
CCGTGCGTGGAGGCCGACGACGCCGTGTGCCGCTGCGCCTACGGCTACTACCAGGATGAGACGACTGGGC
GCTGCGAGGCGTGCCGCGTGTGCGAGGCGGGCTCGGGCCTCGTGTTCTCCTGCCAGGACAAGCAGAACAC
CGTGTGCGAGGAGTGCCCCGACGGCACGTATTCCGACGAGGCCAACCACGTGGACCCGTGCCTGCCCTGC
ACCGTGTGCGAGGACACCGAGCGCCAGCTCCGCGAGTGCACACGCTGGGCCGACGCCGAGTGCGAGGAGA
TCCCTGGCCGTTGGATTACACGGTCCACACCCCCAGAGGGCTCGGACAGCACAGCCCCCAGCACCCAGGA
GCCTGAGGCACCTCCAGAACAAGACCTCATAGCCAGCACGGTGGCAGGTGTGGTGACCACAGTGATGGGC
AGCTCCCAGCCCGTGGTGACCCGAGGCACCACCGACAACCTCATCCCTGTCTATTGCTCCATCCTGGCTG
CTGTGGTTGTGGGCCTTGTGGCCTACATAGCCTTCAAGAGGTGGAACAGGGGTATCCTCTAG
